>Addgene plasmid #131333 | LMX1B-gRNA-N-del | addgene full sequence | sequence record 273968 | Addgene NGS Result
GGGCGGGGCGGGGCGAGGCGGAGAGGTGCGGCGGCAGCCAATCAGAGCGGCGCGCTCCGAAAGTTTCCTT
TTATGGCGAGGCGGCGGCGGCGGCGGCCCTATAAAAAGCGAAGCGCGCGGCGGGCGGGAGTCGCTGCGCG
CTGCCTTCGCCCCGTGCCCCGCTCCGCCGCCGCCTCGCGCCGCCCGCCCCGGCTCTGACTGACCGCGTTA
CTCCCACAGGTGAGCGGGCGGGACGGCCCTTCTCCTCCGGGCTGTAATTAGCTGAGCAAGAGGTAAGGGT
TTAAGGGATGGTTGGTTGGTGGGGTATTAATGTTTAATTACCTGGAGCACCTGCCTGAAATCACTTTTTT
TCAGGTTGGACCGGTGCCACCATGGACTATAAGGACCACGACGGAGACTACAAGGATCATGATATTGATT
ACAAAGACGATGACGATAAGATGGCCCCAAAGAAGAAGCGGAAGGTCGGTATCCACGGAGTCCCAGCAGC
CGACAAGAAGTACAGCATCGGCCTGGACATCGGCACCAACTCTGTGGGCTGGGCCGTGATCACCGACGAG
TACAAGGTGCCCAGCAAGAAATTCAAGGTGCTGGGCAACACCGACCGGCACAGCATCAAGAAGAACCTGA
TCGGAGCCCTGCTGTTCGACAGCGGCGAAACAGCCGAGGCCACCCGGCTGAAGAGAACCGCCAGAAGAAG
ATACACCAGACGGAAGAACCGGATCTGCTATCTGCAAGAGATCTTCAGCAACGAGATGGCCAAGGTGGAC
GACAGCTTCTTCCACAGACTGGAAGAGTCCTTCCTGGTGGAAGAGGATAAGAAGCACGAGCGGCACCCCA
TCTTCGGCAACATCGTGGACGAGGTGGCCTACCACGAGAAGTACCCCACCATCTACCACCTGAGAAAGAA
ACTGGTGGACAGCACCGACAAGGCCGACCTGCGGCTGATCTATCTGGCCCTGGCCCACATGATCAAGTTC
CGGGGCCACTTCCTGATCGAGGGCGACCTGAACCCCGACAACAGCGACGTGGACAAGCTGTTCATCCAGC
TGGTGCAGACCTACAACCAGCTGTTCGAGGAAAACCCCATCAACGCCAGCGGCGTGGACGCCAAGGCCAT
CCTGTCTGCCAGACTGAGCAAGAGCAGACGGCTGGAAAATCTGATCGCCCAGCTGCCCGGCGAGAAGAAG
AATGGCCTGTTCGGAAACCTGATTGCCCTGAGCCTGGGCCTGACCCCCAACTTCAAGAGCAACTTCGACC
TGGCCGAGGATGCCAAACTGCAGCTGAGCAAGGACACCTACGACGACGACCTGGACAACCTGCTGGCCCA
GATCGGCGACCAGTACGCCGACCTGTTTCTGGCCGCCAAGAACCTGTCCGACGCCATCCTGCTGAGCGAC
ATCCTGAGAGTGAACACCGAGATCACCAAGGCCCCCCTGAGCGCCTCTATGATCAAGAGATACGACGAGC
ACCACCAGGACCTGACCCTGCTGAAAGCTCTCGTGCGGCAGCAGCTGCCTGAGAAGTACAAAGAGATTTT
CTTCGACCAGAGCAAGAACGGCTACGCCGGCTACATTGACGGCGGAGCCAGCCAGGAAGAGTTCTACAAG
TTCATCAAGCCCATCCTGGAAAAGATGGACGGCACCGAGGAACTGCTCGTGAAGCTGAACAGAGAGGACC
TGCTGCGGAAGCAGCGGACCTTCGACAACGGCAGCATCCCCCACCAGATCCACCTGGGAGAGCTGCACGC
CATTCTGCGGCGGCAGGAAGATTTTTACCCATTCCTGAAGGACAACCGGGAAAAGATCGAGAAGATCCTG
ACCTTCCGCATCCCCTACTACGTGGGCCCTCTGGCCAGGGGAAACAGCAGATTCGCCTGGATGACCAGAA
AGAGCGAGGAAACCATCACCCCCTGGAACTTCGAGGAAGTGGTGGACAAGGGCGCTTCCGCCCAGAGCTT
CATCGAGCGGATGACCAACTTCGATAAGAACCTGCCCAACGAGAAGGTGCTGCCCAAGCACAGCCTGCTG
TACGAGTACTTCACCGTGTATAACGAGCTGACCAAAGTGAAATACGTGACCGAGGGAATGAGAAAGCCCG
CCTTCCTGAGCGGCGAGCAGAAAAAGGCCATCGTGGACCTGCTGTTCAAGACCAACCGGAAAGTGACCGT
GAAGCAGCTGAAAGAGGACTACTTCAAGAAAATCGAGTGCTTCGACTCCGTGGAAATCTCCGGCGTGGAA
GATCGGTTCAACGCCTCCCTGGGCACATACCACGATCTGCTGAAAATTATCAAGGACAAGGACTTCCTGG
ACAATGAGGAAAACGAGGACATTCTGGAAGATATCGTGCTGACCCTGACACTGTTTGAGGACAGAGAGAT
GATCGAGGAACGGCTGAAAACCTATGCCCACCTGTTCGACGACAAAGTGATGAAGCAGCTGAAGCGGCGG
AGATACACCGGCTGGGGCAGGCTGAGCCGGAAGCTGATCAACGGCATCCGGGACAAGCAGTCCGGCAAGA
CAATCCTGGATTTCCTGAAGTCCGACGGCTTCGCCAACAGAAACTTCATGCAGCTGATCCACGACGACAG
CCTGACCTTTAAAGAGGACATCCAGAAAGCCCAGGTGTCCGGCCAGGGCGATAGCCTGCACGAGCACATT
GCCAATCTGGCCGGCAGCCCCGCCATTAAGAAGGGCATCCTGCAGACAGTGAAGGTGGTGGACGAGCTCG
TGAAAGTGATGGGCCGGCACAAGCCCGAGAACATCGTGATCGAAATGGCCAGAGAGAACCAGACCACCCA
GAAGGGACAGAAGAACAGCCGCGAGAGAATGAAGCGGATCGAAGAGGGCATCAAAGAGCTGGGCAGCCAG
ATCCTGAAAGAACACCCCGTGGAAAACACCCAGCTGCAGAACGAGAAGCTGTACCTGTACTACCTGCAGA
ATGGGCGGGATATGTACGTGGACCAGGAACTGGACATCAACCGGCTGTCCGACTACGATGTGGACCATAT
CGTGCCTCAGAGCTTTCTGAAGGACGACTCCATCGACAACAAGGTGCTGACCAGAAGCGACAAGAACCGG
GGCAAGAGCGACAACGTGCCCTCCGAAGAGGTCGTGAAGAAGATGAAGAACTACTGGCGGCAGCTGCTGA
ACGCCAAGCTGATTACCCAGAGAAAGTTCGACAATCTGACCAAGGCCGAGAGAGGCGGCCTGAGCGAACT
GGATAAGGCCGGCTTCATCAAGAGACAGCTGGTGGAAACCCGGCAGATCACAAAGCACGTGGCACAGATC
CTGGACTCCCGGATGAACACTAAGTACGACGAGAATGACAAGCTGATCCGGGAAGTGAAAGTGATCACCC
TGAAGTCCAAGCTGGTGTCCGATTTCCGGAAGGATTTCCAGTTTTACAAAGTGCGCGAGATCAACAACTA
CCACCACGCCCACGACGCCTACCTGAACGCCGTCGTGGGAACCGCCCTGATCAAAAAGTACCCTAAGCTG
GAAAGCGAGTTCGTGTACGGCGACTACAAGGTGTACGACGTGCGGAAGATGATCGCCAAGAGCGAGCAGG
AAATCGGCAAGGCTACCGCCAAGTACTTCTTCTACAGCAACATCATGAACTTTTTCAAGACCGAGATTAC
CCTGGCCAACGGCGAGATCCGGAAGCGGCCTCTGATCGAGACAAACGGCGAAACCGGGGAGATCGTGTGG
GATAAGGGCCGGGATTTTGCCACCGTGCGGAAAGTGCTGAGCATGCCCCAAGTGAATATCGTGAAAAAGA
CCGAGGTGCAGACAGGCGGCTTCAGCAAAGAGTCTATCCTGCCCAAGAGGAACAGCGATAAGCTGATCGC
CAGAAAGAAGGACTGGGACCCTAAGAAGTACGGCGGCTTCGACAGCCCCACCGTGGCCTATTCTGTGCTG
GTGGTGGCCAAAGTGGAAAAGGGCAAGTCCAAGAAACTGAAGAGTGTGAAAGAGCTGCTGGGGATCACCA
TCATGGAAAGAAGCAGCTTCGAGAAGAATCCCATCGACTTTCTGGAAGCCAAGGGCTACAAAGAAGTGAA
AAAGGACCTGATCATCAAGCTGCCTAAGTACTCCCTGTTCGAGCTGGAAAACGGCCGGAAGAGAATGCTG
GCCTCTGCCGGCGAACTGCAGAAGGGAAACGAACTGGCCCTGCCCTCCAAATATGTGAACTTCCTGTACC
TGGCCAGCCACTATGAGAAGCTGAAGGGCTCCCCCGAGGATAATGAGCAGAAACAGCTGTTTGTGGAACA
GCACAAGCACTACCTGGACGAGATCATCGAGCAGATCAGCGAGTTCTCCAAGAGAGTGATCCTGGCCGAC
GCTAATCTGGACAAAGTGCTGTCCGCCTACAACAAGCACCGGGATAAGCCCATCAGAGAGCAGGCCGAGA
ATATCATCCACCTGTTTACCCTGACCAATCTGGGAGCCCCTGCCGCCTTCAAGTACTTTGACACCACCAT
CGACCGGAAGAGGTACACCAGCACCAAAGAGGTGCTGGACGCCACCCTGATCCACCAGAGCATCACCGGC
CTGTACGAGACACGGATCGACCTGTCTCAGCTGGGAGGCGACAAAAGGCCGGCGGCCACGAAAAAGGCCG
GCCAGGCAAAAAAGAAAAAGGAATTCGGCAGTGGAGAGGGCAGAGGAAGTCTGCTAACATGCGGTGACGT
CGAGGAGAATCCTGGCCCAGTGAGCAAGGGCGAGGAGCTGTTCACCGGGGTGGTGCCCATCCTGGTCGAG
CTGGACGGCGACGTAAACGGCCACAAGTTCAGCGTGTCCGGCGAGGGCGAGGGCGATGCCACCTACGGCA
AGCTGACCCTGAAGTTCATCTGCACCACCGGCAAGCTGCCCGTGCCCTGGCCCACCCTCGTGACCACCCT
GACCTACGGCGTGCAGTGCTTCAGCCGCTACCCCGACCACATGAAGCAGCACGACTTCTTCAAGTCCGCC
ATGCCCGAAGGCTACGTCCAGGAGCGCACCATCTTCTTCAAGGACGACGGCAACTACAAGACCCGCGCCG
AGGTGAAGTTCGAGGGCGACACCCTGGTGAACCGCATCGAGCTGAAGGGCATCGACTTCAAGGAGGACGG
CAACATCCTGGGGCACAAGCTGGAGTACAACTACAACAGCCACAACGTCTATATCATGGCCGACAAGCAG
AAGAACGGCATCAAGGTGAACTTCAAGATCCGCCACAACATCGAGGACGGCAGCGTGCAGCTCGCCGACC
ACTACCAGCAGAACACCCCCATCGGCGACGGCCCCGTGCTGCTGCCCGACAACCACTACCTGAGCACCCA
GTCCGCCCTGAGCAAAGACCCCAACGAGAAGCGCGATCACATGGTCCTGCTGGAGTTCGTGACCGCCGCC
GGGATCACTCTCGGCATGGACGAGCTGTACAAGGAATTCTAACTAGAGCTCGCTGATCAGCCTCGACTGT
GCCTTCTAGTTGCCAGCCATCTGTTGTTTGCCCCTCCCCCGTGCCTTCCTTGACCCTGGAAGGTGCCACT
CCCACTGTCCTTTCCTAATAAAATGAGGAAATTGCATCGCATTGTCTGAGTAGGTGTCATTCTATTCTGG
GGGGTGGGGTGGGGCAGGACAGCAAGGGGGAGGATTGGGAAGAGAATAGCAGGCATGCTGGGGAGCGGCC
GCAGGAACCCCTAGTGATGGAGTTGGCCACTCCCTCTCTGCGCGCTCGCTCGCTCACTGAGGCCGGGCGA
CCAAAGGTCGCCCGACGCCCGGGCTTTGCCCGGGCGGCCTCAGTGAGCGAGCGAGCGCGCAGCTGCCTGC
AGGGGCGCCTGATGCGGTATTTTCTCCTTACGCATCTGTGCGGTATTTCACACCGCATA
[95 nt withheld, positions 5870-5964]
T
[46 nt withheld, positions 5966-6011]
C
[141 nt withheld, positions 6013-6153]
CCTTTGACGTTGGAGTCCACGTTCTTT
[37 nt withheld, positions 6181-6217]
ACTCTATCTCGGGCTATTCTTTTGATTTATAAGGGATTTTGCCGATTTCGGTCTATTGGTTAAAAAATGA
GCTGATTTAACAAAAATTTAACGCGAATTTTAACAAAATATTAACGTTTACAATTTTATGGTGCACTCTC
AGTACAATCTGCTCTGATGCCGCATAGTTAAGCCAGCCCCGACACCCGCCAACACCCGCTGACGCGCCCT
GACGGGCTTGTCTGCTCCCGGCATCCGCTTACAGACAAGCTGTGACCGTCTCCGGGAGCTGCATGTGTCA
GAGGTTTTCACCGTCATCACCGAAACGCGCGAGACGAAAGGGCCTCGTGATACGCCTATTTTTATAGGTT
AATGTCATGATAATAATGGTTTCTTAGACGTCAGGTGGCACTTTTCGGGGAAATGTGCGCGGAACCCCTA
TTTGTTTATTTTTCTAAATACATTCAAATATGTATCCGCTCATGAGACAATAACCCTGATAAATGCTTCA
ATAATATTGAAAAAGGAAGAGTATGAGTATTCAACATTTCCGTGTCGCCCTTATTCCCTTTTTTGCGGCA
TTTTGCCTTCCTGTTTTTGCTCACCCAGAAACGCTGGTGAAAGTAAAAGATGCTGAAGATCAGTTGGGTG
CACGAGTGGGTTACATCGAACTGGATCTCAACAGCGGTAAGATCCTTGAGAGTTTTCGCCCCGAAGAACG
TTTTCCAATGATGAGCACTTTTAAAGTTCTGCTATGTGGCGCGGTATTATCCCGTATTGACGCCGGGCAA
GAGCAACTCGGTCGCCGCATACACTATTCTCAGAATGACTTGGTTGAGTACTCACCAGTCACAGAAAAGC
ATCTTACGGATGGCATGACAGTAAGAGAATTATGCAGTGCTGCCATAACCATGAGTGATAACACTGCGGC
CAACTTACTTCTGACAACGATCGGAGGACCGAAGGAGCTAACCGCTTTTTTGCACAACATGGGGGATCAT
GTAACTCGCCTTGATCGTTGGGAACCGGAGCTGAATGAAGCCATACCAAACGACGAGCGTGACACCACGA
TGCCTGTAGCAATGGCAACAACGTTGCGCAAACTATTAACTGGCGAACTACTTACTCTAGCTTCCCGGCA
ACAATTAATAGACTGGATGGAGGCGGATAAAGTTGCAGGACCACTTCTGCGCTCGGCCCTTCCGGCTGGC
TGGTTTATTGCTGATAAATCTGGAGCCGGTGAGCGTGGAAGCCGCGGTATCATTGCAGCACTGGGGCCAG
ATGGTAAGCCCTCCCGTATCGTAGTTATCTACACGACGGGGAGTCAGGCAACTATGGATGAACGAAATAG
ACAGATCGCTGAGATAGGTGCCTCACTGATTAAGCATTGGTAACTGTCAGACCAAGTTTACTCATATATA
CTTTAGATTGATTTAAAACTTCATTTTTAATTTAAAAGGATCTAGGTGAAGATCCTTTTTGATAATCTCA
TGACCAAAATCCCTTAACGTGAGTTTTCGTTCCACTGAGCGTCAGACCCCGTAGAAAAGATCAAAGGATC
TTCTTGAGATCCTTTTTTTCTGCGCGTAATCTGCTGCTTGCAAACAAAAAAACCACCGCTACCAGCGGTG
GTTTGTTTGCCGGATCAAGAGCTACCAACTCTTTTTCCGAAGGTAACTGGCTTCAGCAGAGCGCAGATAC
CAAATACTGTTCTTCTAGTGTAGCCGTAGTTAGGCCACCACTTCAAGAACTCTGTAGCACCGCCTACATA
CCTCGCTCTGCTAATCCTGTTACCAGTGGCTGCTGCCAGTGGCGATAAGTCGTGTCTTACCGGGTTGGAC
TCAAGACGATAGTTACCGGATAAGGCGCAGCGGTCGGGCTGAACGGGGGGTTCGTGCACACAGCCCAGCT
TGGAGCGAACGACCTACACCGAACTGAGATACCTACAGCGTGAGCTATGAGAAAGCGCCACGCTTCCCGA
AGGGAGAAAGGCGGACAGGTATCCGGTAAGCGGCAGGGTCGGAACAGGAGAGCGCACGAGGGAGCTTCCA
GGGGGAAACGCCTGGTATCTTTATAGTCCTGTCGGGTTTCGCCACCTCTGACTTGAGCGTCGATTTTTGT
GATGCTCGTCAGGGGGGCGGAGCCTATGGAAAAACGCCAGCAACGCGGCCTTTTTACGGTTCCTGGCCTT
TTGCTGGCCTTTTGCTCACATGTGAGGGCCTATTTCCCATGATTCCTTCATATTTGCATATACGATACAA
GGCTGTTAGAGAGATAATTGGAATTAATTTGACTGTAAACACAAAGATATTAGTACAAAATACGTGACGT
AGAAAGTAATAATTTCTTGGGTAGTTTGCAGTTTTAAAATTATGTTTTAAAATGGACTATCATATGCTTA
CCGTAACTTGAAAGTATTTCGATTTCTTGGCTTTATATATCTTGTGGAAAGGACGAAACACCGCCTCCAG
GTTTGGTTCCAGCGTTTTAGAGCTAGAAATAGCAAGTTAAAATAAGGCTAGTCCGTTATCAACTTGAAAA
AGTGGCACCGAGTCGGTGCTTTTTTGTTTTAGAGCTAGAAATAGCAAGTTAAAATAAGGCTAGTCCGTTT
TTAGCGCGTGCGCCAATTCTGCAGACAAATGGCTCTAGAGGTACCCGTTACATAACTTACGGTAAATGGC
CCGCCTGGCTGACCGCCCAACGACCCCCGCCCATTGACGTCAATAGTAACGCCAATAGGGACTTTCCATT
GACGTCAATGGGTGGAGTATTTACGGTAAACTGCCCACTTGGCAGTACATCAAGTGTATCATATGCCAAG
TACGCCCCCTATTGACGTCAATGACGGTAAATGGCCCGCCTGGCATTGTGCCCAGTACATGACCTTATGG
GACTTTCCTACTTGGCAGTACATCTACGTATTAGTCATCGCTATTACCATGGTCGAGGTGAGCCCCACGT
TCTGCTTCACTCTCCCCATCTCCCCCCCCTCCCCACCCCCAATTTTGTATTTATTTATTTTTTAATTATT
TTGTGCAGCGATGGGGGCGGGGGG
Features (pLannotate 1.2.2; 20 found; start..end, strand, type, name):
      1..126     +  promoter       chicken β-actin promoter (fragment): contains a 21-bp deletion relative to the standard chicken β-actin promoter
    127..354     +  intron         hybrid intron: hybrid between chicken β-actin (CBA) and minute virus of mice (MMV) introns (Gray et al., 2011)
    492..2093    +  CDS            Cas9(N): N-terminal portion of Streptococcus pyogenes Cas9 (Zetsche et al., 2015)
   2094..4592    +  CDS            Cas9(C): C-terminal portion of Streptococcus pyogenes Cas9 (Zetsche et al., 2015)
   4593..4640    +  CDS            nucleoplasmin NLS: bipartite nuclear localization signal from nucleoplasmin
   4710..5423    +  CDS            EGFP: EGFP is a basic (constitutively fluorescent) green fluorescent protein published in 1996, derived from Aequorea victoria. It is reported to be a rapidly-maturing weak dimer with moderate acid sensitivity.
   5457..5568    +  polyA_signal   bGH poly(A) signal: bovine growth hormone polyadenylation signal
   5673..5813    +  repeat_region  AAV2 ITR: inverted terminal repeat of adeno-associated virus serotype 2 inverted
   5818..5869    -  misc_feature   bom (fragment): basis of mobility region from pBR322
   5888..6343    +  rep_origin     f1 ori (sequence partly withheld): f1 bacteriophage origin of replication; arrow indicates direction of (+) strand synthesis
   6344..6393    -  misc_feature   bom (fragment): basis of mobility region from pBR322
   6495..6530    -  CDS            rop (fragment): Rop protein, which maintains plasmids at low copy number; rop
   6625..6729    +  promoter       AmpR promoter: bla
   6730..7590    +  CDS            AmpR: β-lactamase; bla; confers resistance to ampicillin, carbenicillin, and related antibiotics
   7761..8349    +  rep_origin     ori: high-copy-number ColE1/pMB1/pBR322/pUC origin of replication
   8411..8651    +  promoter       U6 promoter: RNA polymerase III promoter for human U6 snRNA
   8681..8756    +  misc_RNA       gRNA scaffold: guide RNA scaffold for the Streptococcus pyogenes CRISPR/Cas9 system
   8763..8806    +  misc_RNA       gRNA scaffold (fragment): guide RNA scaffold for the Streptococcus pyogenes CRISPR/Cas9 system
   8853..9138    +  enhancer       CMV enhancer: human cytomegalovirus immediate early enhancer; contains an 18-bp deletion relative to the standard CMV enhancer
   9140..8       +  promoter       chicken β-actin promoter (fragment) (across the origin): No description available
