[The description below was written by a language model from this plasmid's Addgene catalogue record and pLannotate feature annotations shown in this document.]
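Description:
LMX1B-gRNA-N-del is a mammalian CRISPR expression plasmid built on the pSpCas9(BB)-2A-GFP (PX458) backbone, which delivers both a single guide RNA and Streptococcus pyogenes Cas9 from one vector. A 20 bp guide targeting mouse sequence was cloned into the BbsI sites, which were destroyed in the process. It sits between the human U6 RNA polymerase III promoter and the SpCas9 gRNA scaffold, so that a complete sgRNA is transcribed in transfected cells. The feature table also picks up a second, partial scaffold match just downstream of the full one.

The second cassette uses a CMV enhancer, chicken β-actin promoter and hybrid intron (a CBh-type arrangement) to drive Cas9. The annotation splits Cas9 into contiguous N- and C-terminal portions that together make one open reading frame, followed by a nucleoplasmin nuclear localization signal. EGFP lies downstream and, as the backbone name indicates, is linked through a 2A peptide that is not separately annotated. It is co-expressed with Cas9 as a fluorescent marker of transfected cells, and the transcript ends at a bGH polyadenylation signal. An AAV2 ITR and an f1 origin are also annotated in the backbone. Propagation in E. coli relies on a high-copy ColE1/pUC-type origin and ampicillin resistance. The sequenced record is 9,251 nt, slightly shorter than the roughly 9.3 kb listed in the catalogue.

The stated purpose is to delete a nucleation site near the Lmx1b locus. The plasmid is meant to be used with its partner, LMX1B-gRNA-C-del, so that two flanking cuts excise the intervening region. The associated publication concerns the formation of PRC2-mediated repressive chromatin domains.
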