Addgene plasmid #131333: LMX1B-gRNA-N-del
Purpose: gRNA to delete a nucleation site near Lmx1b. Use with LMX1B-gRNA-C-del
Depositing lab: Danny Reinberg. Depositing organization: NYU Grossman School of Medicine. Publication: Capturing the Onset of PRC2-Mediated Repressive Domain Formation. Oksuz O, Narendra V, Lee CH, Descostes N, LeRoy G, Raviram R, Blumenberg L, Karch K, Rocha PP, Garcia BA, Skok JA, Reinberg D. Mol Cell. 2018 Jun 21;70(6):1149-1162.e5. doi: 10.1016/j.molcel.2018.05.023. PubMed 29932905.
Backbone
  Vector backbone: pSpCas9(BB)-2A-GFP (PX458)
  Backbone manufacturer: Feng Zhang (Addgene plasmid # 48138)
  Backbone size w/o insert (bp): 9300
  Total vector size (bp): 9320
  Vector type: Mammalian Expression, CRISPR
Growth in bacteria
  Bacterial resistance: Ampicillin, 100 μg/mL
  Growth temperature: 37°C
  Growth strain: DH5alpha
  Copy number: High Copy
Gene/Insert
  Gene/Insert name: LMX1B-gRNA-N-del
  Species: M. musculus (mouse)
  Insert size (bp): 20
  Cloning method: Restriction Enzyme; 5′ cloning site BbsI (destroyed during cloning) (destroyed during cloning); 3′ cloning site BbsI (destroyed during cloning) (destroyed during cloning)
  Sequencing primers: 5′ TTTATGGCGAGGCGGCGG
Terms and licenses: Academic/Nonprofit Terms; Industry Terms: Not Available to Industry
How to cite: LMX1B-gRNA-N-del was a gift from Danny Reinberg (Addgene plasmid # 131333 ; http://n2t.net/addgene:131333 ; RRID:Addgene_131333)
