>Addgene plasmid #131333 | LMX1B-gRNA-N-del | depositor partial sequence | sequence record 252128 | gRNA sequence
CCTCCAGGTTTGGTTCCAGC
